Addgene plasmid #116320: pHAGE-EPHA2-G391R
Purpose: Lentiviral expression of EPHA2 G391R
Depositing lab: Gordon Mills & Kenneth Scott. Depositing organization: Baylor College of Medicine. Publication: Systematic Functional Annotation of Somatic Mutations in Cancer. Ng PK, Li J, Jeong KJ, Shao S, Chen H, Tsang YH, Sengupta S, Wang Z, Bhavana VH, Tran R, Soewito S, Minussi DC, Moreno D, Kong K, Dogruluk T, Lu H, Gao J, Tokheim C, Zhou DC, Johnson AM, Zeng J, Ip CKM, Ju Z, Wester M, Yu S, Li Y, Vellano CP, Schultz N, Karchin R, Ding L, Lu Y, Cheung LWT, Chen K, Shaw KR, Meric-Bernstam F, Scott KL, Yi S, Sahni N, Liang H, Mills GB. Cancer Cell. 2018 Mar 12;33(3):450-462.e10. doi: 10.1016/j.ccell.2018.01.021. PubMed 29533785.
Backbone
  Vector backbone: pHAGE
  Vector type: Lentiviral
Growth in bacteria
  Bacterial resistance: Ampicillin, 100 μg/mL
  Growth temperature: 37°C
  Growth strain: Stbl3
  Copy number: High Copy
Gene/Insert
  Gene/Insert name: EPHA2
  Species: H. sapiens (human)
  Mutation: G391R
  Entrez Gene: EPHA2 (a.k.a. ARCC2, CTPA, CTPP1, CTRCT6, ECK)
  Cloning method: Gateway Cloning
Terms and licenses: Academic/Nonprofit Terms; Industry Terms: Not Available to Industry
How to cite: pHAGE-EPHA2-G391R was a gift from Gordon Mills & Kenneth Scott (Addgene plasmid # 116320 ; http://n2t.net/addgene:116320 ; RRID:Addgene_116320)
