[The description below was written by a language model from this plasmid's Addgene catalogue record and pLannotate feature annotations shown in this document.]
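Description:
pHAGE-EPHA2-G391R is an HIV-1-derived lentiviral expression plasmid built on the pHAGE backbone and carrying the human EPHA2 receptor tyrosine kinase gene with the G391R missense substitution. It is propagated in E. coli through a high-copy ColE1/pUC-type origin with ampicillin selection (AmpR, β-lactamase). The viral portion contains a truncated 5' LTR, the Ψ packaging signal with an adjoining gag fragment, the Rev response element for Rev-dependent nuclear export of the genomic RNA, the cPPT/CTS element, and a ΔU3 self-inactivating 3' LTR. The transfer RNA can therefore be packaged when helper functions are supplied in trans, but the integrated provirus lacks LTR promoter activity. Small fragments of nef, rev, lacI, the lac promoter region and SV40 sequences are also annotated and appear to be backbone remnants.

Between the LTRs, the constitutive human EF-1α promoter drives the EPHA2 open reading frame, which was introduced by Gateway recombination and is flanked by attB1 and attB2 sites. A V5 epitope tag lies just downstream of attB2. Whether it is translated as a C-terminal fusion depends on whether the insert retains its stop codon, which the record does not state. An EMCV IRES followed by EGFP allows the fluorescent reporter to be translated from the same transcript, marking transduced cells, and a WPRE enhances transcript expression. No mammalian drug-selection marker is annotated. The stated purpose is lentiviral expression of EPHA2 G391R, and the construct comes from a study on systematic functional annotation of somatic mutations in cancer. That origin fits with its use for stable expression of this variant in mammalian cells to assess its functional effects.
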