Features (pLannotate 1.2.2; 27 found; start..end, strand, type, name):
    377..634     +  LTR            5' LTR (truncated): truncated 5' long terminal repeat (LTR) from HIV-1
    681..806     +  misc_feature   HIV-1 Ψ: packaging signal of human immunodeficiency virus type 1
    790..1128    +  CDS            HIV-1 gag (fragment): gag protein from human immunodeficiency virus 1; gag
   1303..1536    +  misc_feature   RRE: The Rev response element (RRE) of HIV-1 allows for Rev-dependent mRNA export from the nucleus to the cytoplasm.
   1913..2013    +  CDS            Rev (fragment): human immunodeficiency virus 1 (HIV-1) Rev protein; rev; enhances nuclear export of unspliced and incompletely spliced viral mRNAs
   2058..2175    +  misc_feature   cPPT/CTS: central polypurine tract and central termination sequence of HIV-1
   2223..3401    +  promoter       EF-1α promoter: strong constitutive promoter for human elongation factor EF-1α
   3422..3442    +  protein_bind   attB1: mutant version of attB; core recombination site for the Gateway® BP reaction BP Clonase™
   3448..6375    +  CDS            EPHA2: EPHA2_HUMAN - Also known as ECK. Experimental evidence at protein level: Swiss-Prot protein existence level 1. (Microbial infection) Acts as a receptor for hepatitis C virus (HCV) in hepatocytes and facilitates its cell entry. Mediates HCV entry by promoting the formation of the CD81-CLDN1 receptor complexes that are essential for HCV entry and by enhancing membrane fusion of cells expressing HCV envelope glycoproteins. From Homo sapiens (Human).
   6380..6404    -  protein_bind   attB2: mutant version of attB; recombination site for the Gateway® BP reaction BP Clonase™
   6457..6498    +  CDS            V5 tag: epitope tag from simian virus 5
   6624..7086    +  misc_feature   IRES: internal ribosome entry site (IRES) of the encephalomyocarditis virus (EMCV)
   7100..7819    +  CDS            EGFP: the original enhanced GFP (Yang et al., 1996) mammalian codon-optimized
   7833..8421    +  misc_feature   WPRE: woodchuck hepatitis virus posttranscriptional regulatory element
   8429..8494    +  CDS            nef (fragment): NEF_HV1Z2 - Experimental evidence at protein level: Swiss-Prot protein existence level 1. Extracellular Nef protein targets CD4(+) T-lymphocytes for apoptosis by interacting with CXCR4 surface receptors. From Human immunodeficiency virus type 1 group M subtype D (isolate Z2/CDC-Z34) (HIV-1).
   8496..8729    +  LTR            3' LTR (ΔU3): self-inactivating 3' long terminal repeat (LTR) from HIV-1
   8934..9038    +  promoter       AmpR promoter: bla
   9039..9899    +  CDS            AmpR: β-lactamase; bla; confers resistance to ampicillin, carbenicillin, and related antibiotics
  10070..10658   +  rep_origin     ori: high-copy-number ColE1/pMB1/pBR322/pUC origin of replication
  10841..10895   +  CDS            lacI (fragment): lac repressor; lacI; The lac repressor binds to the lac operator to inhibit transcription in E. coli. This inhibition can be relieved by adding lactose or isopropyl-β-D-thiogalactopyranoside (IPTG).
  10901..10994   +  rep_origin     SV40 ori (fragment): SV40 origin of replication
  11019..11056   +  CDS            lacI (fragment): lac repressor; lacI; The lac repressor binds to the lac operator to inhibit transcription in E. coli. This inhibition can be relieved by adding lactose or isopropyl-β-D-thiogalactopyranoside (IPTG).
  11069..11090   +  protein_bind   CAP binding site: CAP binding activates transcription in the presence of cAMP. E. coli catabolite activator protein
  11105..11135   +  promoter       lac promoter: promoter for the E. coli lac operon
  11139..11161   +  protein_bind   lac operator (fragment): The lac repressor binds to the lac operator to inhibit transcription in E. coli. This inhibition can be relieved by adding lactose or isopropyl-β-D-thiogalactopyranoside (IPTG). lac repressor encoded by lacI
  11193..11276   +  polyA_signal   SV40 poly(A) signal (fragment): SV40 polyadenylation signal
  11443..329     +  CDS            nef (fragment) (across the origin): NEF_HV1BR - Experimental evidence at protein level: Swiss-Prot protein existence level 1. Extracellular Nef protein targets CD4(+) T-lymphocytes for apoptosis by interacting with CXCR4 surface receptors (PubMed:14990729). From Human immunodeficiency virus type 1 group M subtype B (isolate BRU/LAI) (HIV-1).
>Addgene plasmid #116320 | pHAGE-EPHA2-G391R | addgene full sequence | sequence record 250533 | Addgene NGS Result
TGGAAGGGCTAATTCACTCCCAAAGAAGACAAGATATCCTTGATCTGTGGATCTACCACACACAAGGCTA
CTTCCCTGATTAGCAGAACTACACACCAGGGCCAGGGGTCAGATATCCACTGACCTTTGGATGGTGCTAC
AAGCTAGTACCAGTTGAGCCAGATAAGGTAGAAGAGGCCAATAAAGGAGAGAACACCAGCTTGTTACACC
CTGTGAGCCTGCATGGGATGGATGACCCGGAGAGAGAAGTGTTAGAGTGGAGGTTTGACAGCCGCCTAGC
ATTTCATCACGTGGCCCGAGAGCTGCATCCGGAGTACTTCAAGAACTGCTGATATCGAGCTTGCTACAAG
GGACTTTCCGCTGGGGACTTTCCAGGGAGGCGTGGCCTGGGCGGGACTGGGGAGTGGCGAGCCCTCAGAT
CCTGCATATAAGCAGCTGCTTTTTGCCTGTACTGGGTCTCTCTGGTTAGACCAGATCTGAGCCTGGGAGC
TCTCTGGCTAACTAGGGAACCCACTGCTTAAGCCTCAATAAAGCTTGCCTTGAGTGCTTCAAGTAGTGTG
TGCCCGTCTGTTGTGTGACTCTGGTAACTAGAGATCCCTCAGACCCTTTTAGTCAGTGTGGAAAATCTCT
AGCAGTGGCGCCCGAACAGGGACTTGAAAGCGAAAGGGAAACCAGAGGAGCTCTCTCGACGCAGGACTCG
GCTTGCTGAAGCGCGCACGGCAAGAGGCGAGGGGCGGCGACTGGTGAGTACGCCAAAAATTTTGACTAGC
GGAGGCTAGAAGGAGAGAGATGGGTGCGAGAGCGTCAGTATTAAGCGGGGGAGAATTAGATCGCGATGGG
AAAAAATTCGGTTAAGGCCAGGGGGAAAGAAAAAATATAAATTAAAACATATAGTATGGGCAAGCAGGGA
GCTAGAACGATTCGCAGTTAATCCTGGCCTGTTAGAAACATCAGAAGGCTGTAGACAAATACTGGGACAG
CTACAACCATCCCTTCAGACAGGATCAGAAGAACTTAGATCATTATATAATACAGTAGCAACCCTCTATT
GTGTGCATCAAAGGATAGAGATAAAAGACACCAAGGAAGCTTTAGACAAGATAGAGGAAGAGCAAAACAA
AAGTAAGACCACCGCACAGCAAGCGGCCGGCCGCTGATCTTCAGACCTGGAGGAGGAGATATGAGGGACA
ATTGGAGAAGTGAATTATATAAATATAAAGTAGTAAAAATTGAACCATTAGGAGTAGCACCCACCAAGGC
AAAGAGAAGAGTGGTGCAGAGAGAAAAAAGAGCAGTGGGAATAGGAGCTTTGTTCCTTGGGTTCTTGGGA
GCAGCAGGAAGCACTATGGGCGCAGCGTCAATGACGCTGACGGTACAGGCCAGACAATTATTGTCTGGTA
TAGTGCAGCAGCAGAACAATTTGCTGAGGGCTATTGAGGCGCAACAGCATCTGTTGCAACTCACAGTCTG
GGGCATCAAGCAGCTCCAGGCAAGAATCCTGGCTGTGGAAAGATACCTAAAGGATCAACAGCTCCTGGGG
ATTTGGGGTTGCTCTGGAAAACTCATTTGCACCACTGCTGTGCCTTGGAATGCTAGTTGGAGTAATAAAT
CTCTGGAACAGATTTGGAATCACACGACCTGGATGGAGTGGGACAGAGAAATTAACAATTACACAAGCTT
AATACACTCCTTAATTGAAGAATCGCAAAACCAGCAAGAAAAGAATGAACAAGAATTATTGGAATTAGAT
AAATGGGCAAGTTTGTGGAATTGGTTTAACATAACAAATTGGCTGTGGTATATAAAATTATTCATAATGA
TAGTAGGAGGCTTGGTAGGTTTAAGAATAGTTTTTGCTGTACTTTCTATAGTGAATAGAGTTAGGCAGGG
ATATTCACCATTATCGTTTCAGACCCACCTCCCAACCCCGAGGGGACCCGACAGGCCCGAAGGAATAGAA
GAAGAAGGTGGAGAGAGAGACAGAGACAGATCCATTCGATTAGTGAACGGATCTCGACGGTATCGCCGAA
TTCACAAATGGCAGTATTCATCCACAATTTTAAAAGAAAAGGGGGGATTGGGGGGTACAGTGCAGGGGAA
AGAATAGTAGACATAATAGCAACAGACATACAAACTAAAGAATTACAAAAACAAATTACAAAAATTCAAA
ATTTTCGGGTTTATTACAGGGACAGCAGAGATCCAGTTTGGACTAGTCGTGAGGCTCCGGTGCCCGTCAG
TGGGCAGAGCGCACATCGCCCACAGTCCCCGAGAAGTTGGGGGGAGGGGTCGGCAATTGAACCGGTGCCT
AGAGAAGGTGGCGCGGGGTAAACTGGGAAAGTGATGTCGTGTACTGGCTCCGCCTTTTTCCCGAGGGTGG
GGGAGAACCGTATATAAGTGCAGTAGTCGCCGTGAACGTTCTTTTTCGCAACGGGTTTGCCGCCAGAACA
CAGGTAAGTGCCGTGTGTGGTTCCCGCGGGCCTGGCCTCTTTACGGGTTATGGCCCTTGCGTGCCTTGAA
TTACTTCCACCTGGCTGCAGTACGTGATTCTTGATCCCGAGCTTCGGGTTGGAAGTGGGTGGGAGAGTTC
GAGGCCTTGCGCTTAAGGAGCCCCTTCGCCTCGTGCTTGAGTTGAGGCCTGGCCTGGGCGCTGGGGCCGC
CGCGTGCGAATCTGGTGGCACCTTCGCGCCTGTCTCGCTGCTTTCGATAAGTCTCTAGCCATTTAAAATT
TTTGATGACCTGCTGCGACGCTTTTTTTCTGGCAAGATAGTCTTGTAAATGCGGGCCAAGATCTGCACAC
TGGTATTTCGGTTTTTGGGGCCGCGGGCGGCGACGGGGCCCGTGCGTCCCAGCGCACATGTTCGGCGAGG
CGGGGCCTGCGAGCGCGGCCACCGAGAATCGGACGGGGGTAGTCTCAAGCTGGCCGGCCTGCTCTGGTGC
CTGGCCTCGCGCCGCCGTGTATCGCCCCGCCCTGGGCGGCAAGGCTGGCCCGGTCGGCACCAGTTGCGTG
AGCGGAAAGATGGCCGCTTCCCGGCCCTGCTGCAGGGAGCTCAAAATGGAGGACGCGGCGCTCGGGAGAG
CGGGCGGGTGAGTCACCCACACAAAGGAAAAGGGCCTTTCCGTCCTCAGCCGTCGCTTCATGTGACTCCA
CGGAGTACCGGGCGCCGTCCAGGCACCTCGATTAGTTCTCGAGCTTTTGGAGTACGTCGTCTTTAGGTTG
GGGGGAGGGGTTTTATGCGATGGAGTTTCCCCACACTGAGTGGGTGGAGACTGAAGTTAGGCCAGCTTGG
CACTTGATGTAATTCTCCTTGGAATTTGCCCTTTTTGAGTTTGGATCTTGGTTCATTCTCAAGCCTCAGA
CAGTGGTTCAAAGTTTTTTTCTTCCATTTCAGGTGTCGTGAAGCGGCCCTGCAGATATCAACAAGTTTGT
ACAAAAAAGCAGGCACCATGGAGCTCCAGGCAGCCCGCGCCTGCTTCGCCCTGCTGTGGGGCTGTGCGCT
GGCCGCGGCCGCGGCGGCGCAGGGCAAGGAAGTGGTACTGCTGGACTTTGCTGCAGCTGGAGGGGAGCTC
GGCTGGCTCACACACCCGTATGGCAAAGGGTGGGACCTGATGCAGAACATCATGAATGACATGCCGATCT
ACATGTACTCCGTGTGCAACGTGATGTCTGGCGACCAGGACAACTGGCTCCGCACCAACTGGGTGTACCG
AGGAGAGGCTGAGCGTATCTTCATTGAGCTCAAGTTTACTGTACGTGACTGCAACAGCTTCCCTGGTGGC
GCCAGCTCCTGCAAGGAGACTTTCAACCTCTACTATGCCGAGTCGGACCTGGACTACGGCACCAACTTCC
AGAAGCGCCTGTTCACCAAGATTGACACCATTGCGCCCGATGAGATCACCGTCAGCAGCGACTTCGAGGC
ACGCCACGTGAAGCTGAACGTGGAGGAGCGCTCCGTGGGGCCGCTCACCCGCAAAGGCTTCTACCTGGCC
TTCCAGGATATCGGTGCCTGTGTGGCGCTGCTCTCCGTCCGTGTCTACTACAAGAAGTGCCCCGAGCTGC
TGCAGGGCCTGGCCCACTTCCCTGAGACCATCGCCGGCTCTGATGCACCTTCCCTGGCCACTGTGGCCGG
CACCTGTGTGGACCATGCCGTGGTGCCACCGGGGGGTGAAGAGCCCCGTATGCACTGTGCAGTGGATGGC
GAGTGGCTGGTGCCCATTGGGCAGTGCCTGTGCCAGGCAGGCTACGAGAAGGTGGAGGATGCCTGCCAGG
CCTGCTCGCCTGGATTTTTTAAGTTTGAGGCATCTGAGAGCCCCTGCTTGGAGTGCCCTGAGCACACGCT
GCCATCCCCTGAGGGTGCCACCTCCTGCGAGTGTGAGGAAGGCTTCTTCCGGGCACCTCAGGACCCAGCG
TCGATGCCTTGCACACGACCCCCCTCCGCCCCACACTACCTCACAGCCGTGGGCATGGGTGCCAAGGTGG
AGCTGCGCTGGACGCCCCCTCAGGACAGCGGGGGCCGCGAGGACATTGTCTACAGCGTCACCTGCGAACA
GTGCTGGCCCGAGTCTGGGGAATGCGGGCCGTGTGAGGCCAGTGTGCGCTACTCGGAGCCTCCTCACAGA
CTGACCCGCACCAGTGTGACAGTGAGCGACCTGGAGCCCCACATGAACTACACCTTCACCGTGGAGGCCC
GCAATGGCGTCTCAGGCCTGGTAACCAGCCGCAGCTTCCGTACTGCCAGTGTCAGCATCAACCAGACAGA
GCCCCCCAAGGTGAGGCTGGAGGGCCGCAGCACCACCTCGCTTAGCGTCTCCTGGAGCATCCCCCCGCCG
CAGCAGAGCCGAGTGTGGAAGTACGAGGTCACTTACCGCAAGAAGGGAGACTCCAACAGCTACAATGTGC
GCCGCACCGAGGGTTTCTCCGTGACCCTGGACGACCTGGCCCCAGACACCACCTACCTGGTCCAGGTGCA
GGCACTGACGCAGGAGGGCCAGGGGGCCGGCAGCAAGGTGCACGAATTCCAGACGCTGTCCCCGGAGGGA
TCTGGCAACTTGGCGGTGATTGGCGGCGTGGCTGTCGGTGTGGTCCTGCTTCTGGTGCTGGCAGGAGTTG
GCTTCTTTATCCACCGCAGGAGGAAGAACCAGCGTGCCCGCCAGTCCCCGGAGGACGTTTACTTCTCCAA
GTCAGAACAACTGAAGCCCCTGAAGACATACGTGGACCCCCACACATATGAGGACCCCAACCAGGCTGTG
TTGAAGTTCACTACCGAGATCCATCCATCCTGTGTCACTCGGCAGAAGGTGATCGGAGCAGGAGAGTTTG
GGGAGGTGTACAAGGGCATGCTGAAGACATCCTCGGGGAAGAAGGAGGTGCCGGTGGCCATCAAGACGCT
GAAAGCCGGCTACACAGAGAAGCAGCGAGTGGACTTCCTCGGCGAGGCCGGCATCATGGGCCAGTTCAGC
CACCACAACATCATCCGCCTAGAGGGCGTCATCTCCAAATACAAGCCCATGATGATCATCACTGAGTACA
TGGAGAATGGGGCCCTGGACAAGTTCCTTCGGGAGAAGGATGGCGAGTTCAGCGTGCTGCAGCTGGTGGG
CATGCTGCGGGGCATCGCAGCTGGCATGAAGTACCTGGCCAACATGAACTATGTGCACCGTGACCTGGCT
GCCCGCAACATCCTCGTCAACAGCAACCTGGTCTGCAAGGTGTCTGACTTTGGCCTGTCCCGCGTGCTGG
AGGACGACCCCGAGGCCACCTACACCACCAGTGGCGGCAAGATCCCCATCCGCTGGACCGCCCCGGAGGC
CATTTCCTACCGGAAGTTCACCTCTGCCAGCGACGTGTGGAGCTTTGGCATTGTCATGTGGGAGGTGATG
ACCTATGGCGAGCGGCCCTACTGGGAGTTGTCCAACCACGAGGTGATGAAAGCCATCAATGATGGCTTCC
GGCTCCCCACACCCATGGACTGCCCCTCCGCCATCTACCAGCTCATGATGCAGTGCTGGCAGCAGGAGCG
TGCCCGCCGCCCCAAGTTCGCTGACATCGTCAGCATCCTGGACAAGCTCATTCGTGCCCCTGACTCCCTC
AAGACCCTGGCTGACTTTGACCCCCGCGTGTCTATCCGGCTCCCCAGCACGAGCGGCTCGGAGGGGGTGC
CCTTCCGCACGGTGTCCGAGTGGCTGGAGTCCATCAAGATGCAGCAGTATACGGAGCACTTCATGGCGGC
CGGCTACACTGCCATCGAGAAGGTGGTGCAGATGACCAACGACGACATCAAGAGGATTGGGGTGCGGCTG
CCCGGCCACCAGAAGCGCATCGCCTACAGCCTGCTGGGACTCAAGGACCAGGTGAACACTGTGGGGATCC
CCATCTAGAACCCAGCTTTCTTGTACAAAGTGGTTGATATCCAGCACAGTGGCGGCCGCTCGAGTCTAGA
GGGCCCGCGGTTCGAAGGTAAGCCTATCCCTAACCCTCTCCTCGGTCTCGATTCTACGCGTACCGGTTAG
TAATGAGATCCCTCCCCCCCCCCTAACGTTACTGGCCGAAGCCGCTTGGAATAAGGCCGGTGTGCGTTTG
TCTATATGTTATTTTCCACCATATTGCCGTCTTTTGGCAATGTGAGGGCCCGGAAACCTGGCCCTGTCTT
CTTGACGAGCATTCCTAGGGGTCTTTCCCCTCTCGCCAAAGGAATGCAAGGTCTGTTGAATGTCGTGAAG
GAAGCAGTTCCTCTGGAAGCTTCTTGAAGACAAACAACGTCTGTAGCGACCCTTTGCAGGCAGCGGAACC
CCCCACCTGGCGACAGGTGCCTCTGCGGCCAAAAGCCACGTGTATAAGATACACCTGCAAAGGCGGCACA
ACCCCAGTGCCACGTTGTGAGTTGGATAGTTGTGGAAAGAGTCAAATGGCTCTCCTCAAGCGTATTCAAC
AAGGGGCTGAAGGATGCCCAGAAGGTACCCCATTGTATGGGATCTGATCTGGGGCCTCGGTGCACATGCT
TTACATGTGTTTAGTCGAGGTTAAAAAAACGTCTAGGCCCCCCGAACCACGGGGACGTGGTTTTCCTTTG
AAAAACACGATGATAATATGGCCACACATATGGTGAGCAAGGGCGAGGAGCTGTTCACCGGGGTGGTGCC
CATCCTGGTCGAGCTGGACGGCGACGTAAACGGCCACAAGTTCAGCGTGTCCGGCGAGGGCGAGGGCGAT
GCCACCTACGGCAAGCTGACCCTGAAGTTCATCTGCACCACCGGCAAGCTGCCCGTGCCCTGGCCCACCC
TCGTGACCACCCTGACCTACGGCGTGCAGTGCTTCAGCCGCTACCCCGACCACATGAAGCAGCACGACTT
CTTCAAGTCCGCCATGCCCGAAGGCTACGTCCAGGAGCGCACCATCTTCTTCAAGGACGACGGCAACTAC
AAGACCCGCGCCGAGGTGAAGTTCGAGGGCGACACCCTGGTGAACCGCATCGAGCTGAAGGGCATCGACT
TCAAGGAGGACGGCAACATCCTGGGGCACAAGCTGGAGTACAACTACAACAGCCACAACGTCTATATCAT
GGCCGACAAGCAGAAGAACGGCATCAAGGTGAACTTCAAGATCCGCCACAACATCGAGGACGGCAGCGTG
CAGCTCGCCGACCACTACCAGCAGAACACCCCCATCGGCGACGGCCCCGTGCTGCTGCCCGACAACCACT
ACCTGAGCACCCAGTCCGCCCTGAGCAAAGACCCCAACGAGAAGCGCGATCACATGGTCCTGCTGGAGTT
CGTGACCGCCGCCGGGATCACTCTCGGCATGGACGAGCTGTACAAGTAAATCGATAGATCCTAATCAACC
TCTGGATTACAAAATTTGTGAAAGATTGACTGGTATTCTTAACTATGTTGCTCCTTTTACGCTATGTGGA
TACGCTGCTTTAATGCCTTTGTATCATGCTATTGCTTCCCGTATGGCTTTCATTTTCTCCTCCTTGTATA
AATCCTGGTTGCTGTCTCTTTATGAGGAGTTGTGGCCCGTTGTCAGGCAACGTGGCGTGGTGTGCACTGT
GTTTGCTGACGCAACCCCCACTGGTTGGGGCATTGCCACCACCTGTCAGCTCCTTTCCGGGACTTTCGCT
TTCCCCCTCCCTATTGCCACGGCGGAACTCATCGCCGCCTGCCTTGCCCGCTGCTGGACAGGGGCTCGGC
TGTTGGGCACTGACAATTCCGTGGTGTTGTCGGGGAAATCATCGTCCTTTCCTTGGCTGCTCGCCTGTGT
TGCCACCTGGATTCTGCGCGGGACGTCCTTCTGCTACGTCCCTTCGGCCCTCAATCCAGCGGACCTTCCT
TCCCGCGGCCTGCTGCCGGCTCTGCGGCCTCTTCCGCGTCTTCGCCTTCGCCCTCAGACGAGTCGGATCT
CCCTTTGGGCCGCCTCCCCGCCTGAGATCCTTTAAGACCAATGACTTACAAGGCAGCTGTAGATCTTAGC
CACTTTTTAAAAGAAAAGGGGGGACTGGAAGGGCTAATTCACTCCCAACGAAGACAAGATCTGCTTTTTG
CTTGTACTGGGTCTCTCTGGTTAGACCAGATCTGAGCCTGGGAGCTCTCTGGCTAACTAGGGAACCCACT
GCTTAAGCCTCAATAAAGCTTGCCTTGAGTGCTTCAAGTAGTGTGTGCCCGTCTGTTGTGTGACTCTGGT
AACTAGAGATCCCTCAGACCCTTTTAGTCAGTGTGGAAAATCTCTAGCAGTAGTAGTTCATGTCATCTTA
TTATTCAGTATTTATAACTTGCAAAGAAATGAATATCAGAGAGTGAGAGGCCCGGGTTAATTAAGGAAAG
GGCTAGATCATTCTTGAAGACGAAAGGGCCTCGTGATACGCCTATTTTTATAGGTTAATGTCATGATAAT
AATGGTTTCTTAGACGTCAGGTGGCACTTTTCGGGGAAATGTGCGCGGAACCCCTATTTGTTTATTTTTC
TAAATACATTCAAATATGTATCCGCTCATGAGACAATAACCCTGATAAATGCTTCAATAATATTGAAAAA
GGAAGAGTATGAGTATTCAACATTTCCGTGTCGCCCTTATTCCCTTTTTTGCGGCATTTTGCCTTCCTGT
TTTTGCTCACCCAGAAACGCTGGTGAAAGTAAAAGATGCTGAAGATCAGTTGGGTGCACGAGTGGGTTAC
ATCGAACTGGATCTCAACAGCGGTAAGATCCTTGAGAGTTTTCGCCCCGAAGAACGTTTTCCAATGATGA
GCACTTTTAAAGTTCTGCTATGTGGCGCGGTATTATCCCGTGTTGACGCCGGGCAAGAGCAACTCGGTCG
CCGCATACACTATTCTCAGAATGACTTGGTTGAGTACTCACCAGTCACAGAAAAGCATCTTACGGATGGC
ATGACAGTAAGAGAATTATGCAGTGCTGCCATAACCATGAGTGATAACACTGCGGCCAACTTACTTCTGA
CAACGATCGGAGGACCGAAGGAGCTAACCGCTTTTTTGCACAACATGGGGGATCATGTAACTCGCCTTGA
TCGTTGGGAACCGGAGCTGAATGAAGCCATACCAAACGACGAGCGTGACACCACGATGCCTGTAGCAATG
GCAACAACGTTGCGCAAACTATTAACTGGCGAACTACTTACTCTAGCTTCCCGGCAACAATTAATAGACT
GGATGGAGGCGGATAAAGTTGCAGGACCACTTCTGCGCTCGGCCCTTCCGGCTGGCTGGTTTATTGCTGA
TAAATCTGGAGCCGGTGAGCGTGGGTCTCGCGGTATCATTGCAGCACTGGGGCCAGATGGTAAGCCCTCC
CGTATCGTAGTTATCTACACGACGGGGAGTCAGGCAACTATGGATGAACGAAATAGACAGATCGCTGAGA
TAGGTGCCTCACTGATTAAGCATTGGTAACTGTCAGACCAAGTTTACTCATATATACTTTAGATTGATTT
AAAACTTCATTTTTAATTTAAAAGGATCTAGGTGAAGATCCTTTTTGATAATCTCATGACCAAAATCCCT
TAACGTGAGTTTTCGTTCCACTGAGCGTCAGACCCCGTAGAAAAGATCAAAGGATCTTCTTGAGATCCTT
TTTTTCTGCGCGTAATCTGCTGCTTGCAAACAAAAAAACCACCGCTACCAGCGGTGGTTTGTTTGCCGGA
TCAAGAGCTACCAACTCTTTTTCCGAAGGTAACTGGCTTCAGCAGAGCGCAGATACCAAATACTGTTCTT
CTAGTGTAGCCGTAGTTAGGCCACCACTTCAAGAACTCTGTAGCACCGCCTACATACCTCGCTCTGCTAA
TCCTGTTACCAGTGGCTGCTGCCAGTGGCGATAAGTCGTGTCTTACCGGGTTGGACTCAAGACGATAGTT
ACCGGATAAGGCGCAGCGGTCGGGCTGAACGGGGGGTTCGTGCACACAGCCCAGCTTGGAGCGAACGACC
TACACCGAACTGAGATACCTACAGCGTGAGCTATGAGAAAGCGCCACGCTTCCCGAAGGGAGAAAGGCGG
ACAGGTATCCGGTAAGCGGCAGGGTCGGAACAGGAGAGCGCACGAGGGAGCTTCCAGGGGGAAACGCCTG
GTATCTTTATAGTCCTGTCGGGTTTCGCCACCTCTGACTTGAGCGTCGATTTTTGTGATGCTCGTCAGGG
GGGCGGAGCCTATGGAAAAACGCCAGCAACGCGGCCTTTTTACGGTTCCTGGCCTTTTGCTGGCCTTTTG
CTCACATGTTCTTTCCTGCGTTATCCCCTGATTCTGTGGATAACCGTATTACCGCCTTTGAGTGAGCTGA
TACCGCTCGCCGCAGCCGAACGACCGAGCGCAGCGAGTCAGTGAGCGAGGAAGCGGAAGAGCGCCCAATA
CGCAAACCGCCTCTCCCCGCGCGTTGGCCGATTCATTAATGCAGCAAGCTCATGGCTGACTAATTTTTTT
TATTTATGCAGAGGCCGAGGCCGCCTCGGCCTCTGAGCTATTCCAGAAGTAGTGAGGAGGCTTTTTTGGA
GGCCTAGGCTTTTGCAAAAAGCTCCCCGTGGCACGACAGGTTTCCCGACTGGAAAGCGGGCAGTGAGCGC
AACGCAATTAATGTGAGTTAGCTCACTCATTAGGCACCCCAGGCTTTACACTTTATGCTTCCGGCTCGTA
TGTTGTGTGGAATTGTGAGCGGATAACAATTTCACACAGGAAACAGCTATGACATGATTACGAATTTCAC
AAATAAAGCATTTTTTTCACTGCATTCTAGTTGTGGTTTGTCCAAACTCATCAATGTATCTTATCATGTC
TGGATCAACTGGATAACTCAAGCTAACCAAAATCATCCCAAACTTCCCACCCCATACCCTATTACCACTG
CCAATTACCTGTGGTTTCATTTACTCTAAACCTGTGATTCCTCTGAATTATTTTCATTTTAAAGAAATTG
TATTTGTTAAATATGTACTACAAACTTAGTAGT
