>Addgene plasmid #116320 | pHAGE-EPHA2-G391R | depositor partial sequence | sequence record 219194 | insert
ATGGAGCTCCAGGCAGCCCGCGCCTGCTTCGCCCTGCTGTGGGGCTGTGCGCTGGCCGCGGCCGCGGCGG
CGCAGGGCAAGGAAGTGGTACTGCTGGACTTTGCTGCAGCTGGAGGGGAGCTCGGCTGGCTCACACACCC
GTATGGCAAAGGGTGGGACCTGATGCAGAACATCATGAATGACATGCCGATCTACATGTACTCCGTGTGC
AACGTGATGTCTGGCGACCAGGACAACTGGCTCCGCACCAACTGGGTGTACCGAGGAGAGGCTGAGCGTA
TCTTCATTGAGCTCAAGTTTACTGTACGTGACTGCAACAGCTTCCCTGGTGGCGCCAGCTCCTGCAAGGA
GACTTTCAACCTCTACTATGCCGAGTCGGACCTGGACTACGGCACCAACTTCCAGAAGCGCCTGTTCACC
AAGATTGACACCATTGCGCCCGATGAGATCACCGTCAGCAGCGACTTCGAGGCACGCCACGTGAAGCTGA
ACGTGGAGGAGCGCTCCGTGGGGCCGCTCACCCGCAAAGGCTTCTACCTGGCCTTCCAGGATATCGGTGC
CTGTGTGGCGCTGCTCTCCGTCCGTGTCTACTACAAGAAGTGCCCCGAGCTGCTGCAGGGCCTGGCCCAC
TTCCCTGAGACCATCGCCGGCTCTGATGCACCTTCCCTGGCCACTGTGGCCGGCACCTGTGTGGACCATG
CCGTGGTGCCACCGGGGGGTGAAGAGCCCCGTATGCACTGTGCAGTGGATGGCGAGTGGCTGGTGCCCAT
TGGGCAGTGCCTGTGCCAGGCAGGCTACGAGAAGGTGGAGGATGCCTGCCAGGCCTGCTCGCCTGGATTT
TTTAAGTTTGAGGCATCTGAGAGCCCCTGCTTGGAGTGCCCTGAGCACACGCTGCCATCCCCTGAGGGTG
CCACCTCCTGCGAGTGTGAGGAAGGCTTCTTCCGGGCACCTCAGGACCCAGCGTCGATGCCTTGCACACG
ACCCCCCTCCGCCCCACACTACCTCACAGCCGTGGGCATGGGTGCCAAGGTGGAGCTGCGCTGGACGCCC
CCTCAGGACAGCGGGGGCCGCGAGGACATTGTCTACAGCGTCACCTGCGAACAGTGCTGGCCCGAGTCTG
GGGAATGCGGGCCGTGTGAGGCCAGTGTGCGCTACTCGGAGCCTCCTCACAGACTGACCCGCACCAGTGT
GACAGTGAGCGACCTGGAGCCCCACATGAACTACACCTTCACCGTGGAGGCCCGCAATGGCGTCTCAGGC
CTGGTAACCAGCCGCAGCTTCCGTACTGCCAGTGTCAGCATCAACCAGACAGAGCCCCCCAAGGTGAGGC
TGGAGGGCCGCAGCACCACCTCGCTTAGCGTCTCCTGGAGCATCCCCCCGCCGCAGCAGAGCCGAGTGTG
GAAGTACGAGGTCACTTACCGCAAGAAGGGAGACTCCAACAGCTACAATGTGCGCCGCACCGAGGGTTTC
TCCGTGACCCTGGACGACCTGGCCCCAGACACCACCTACCTGGTCCAGGTGCAGGCACTGACGCAGGAGG
GCCAGGGGGCCGGCAGCAAGGTGCACGAATTCCAGACGCTGTCCCCGGAGGGATCTGGCAACTTGGCGGT
GATTGGCGGCGTGGCTGTCGGTGTGGTCCTGCTTCTGGTGCTGGCAGGAGTTGGCTTCTTTATCCACCGC
AGGAGGAAGAACCAGCGTGCCCGCCAGTCCCCGGAGGACGTTTACTTCTCCAAGTCAGAACAACTGAAGC
CCCTGAAGACATACGTGGACCCCCACACATATGAGGACCCCAACCAGGCTGTGTTGAAGTTCACTACCGA
GATCCATCCATCCTGTGTCACTCGGCAGAAGGTGATCGGAGCAGGAGAGTTTGGGGAGGTGTACAAGGGC
ATGCTGAAGACATCCTCGGGGAAGAAGGAGGTGCCGGTGGCCATCAAGACGCTGAAAGCCGGCTACACAG
AGAAGCAGCGAGTGGACTTCCTCGGCGAGGCCGGCATCATGGGCCAGTTCAGCCACCACAACATCATCCG
CCTAGAGGGCGTCATCTCCAAATACAAGCCCATGATGATCATCACTGAGTACATGGAGAATGGGGCCCTG
GACAAGTTCCTTCGGGAGAAGGATGGCGAGTTCAGCGTGCTGCAGCTGGTGGGCATGCTGCGGGGCATCG
CAGCTGGCATGAAGTACCTGGCCAACATGAACTATGTGCACCGTGACCTGGCTGCCCGCAACATCCTCGT
CAACAGCAACCTGGTCTGCAAGGTGTCTGACTTTGGCCTGTCCCGCGTGCTGGAGGACGACCCCGAGGCC
ACCTACACCACCAGTGGCGGCAAGATCCCCATCCGCTGGACCGCCCCGGAGGCCATTTCCTACCGGAAGT
TCACCTCTGCCAGCGACGTGTGGAGCTTTGGCATTGTCATGTGGGAGGTGATGACCTATGGCGAGCGGCC
CTACTGGGAGTTGTCCAACCACGAGGTGATGAAAGCCATCAATGATGGCTTCCGGCTCCCCACACCCATG
GACTGCCCCTCCGCCATCTACCAGCTCATGATGCAGTGCTGGCAGCAGGAGCGTGCCCGCCGCCCCAAGT
TCGCTGACATCGTCAGCATCCTGGACAAGCTCATTCGTGCCCCTGACTCCCTCAAGACCCTGGCTGACTT
TGACCCCCGCGTGTCTATCCGGCTCCCCAGCACGAGCGGCTCGGAGGGGGTGCCCTTCCGCACGGTGTCC
GAGTGGCTGGAGTCCATCAAGATGCAGCAGTATACGGAGCACTTCATGGCGGCCGGCTACACTGCCATCG
AGAAGGTGGTGCAGATGACCAACGACGACATCAAGAGGATTGGGGTGCGGCTGCCCGGCCACCAGAAGCG
CATCGCCTACAGCCTGCTGGGACTCAAGGACCAGGTGAACACTGTGGGGATCCCCATCTGA
